>Addgene plasmid #158523 | pZA45 | addgene full sequence | sequence record 310393 | Addgene NGS Result
GGGACACGAAGTGGTTTAAACTATCAGTGTTTGACAGGATATATTGGCGGGTAAACCTAAGAGAAAAGAG
CGTTTATTAGAATAATCGGATATTTAAAAGGGCGTGAAAAGGTTTATCCGTTCGTCCATTTGTATGTGCC
AACCACAGGAACCGTAAAAAGGCCGCGTTGCTGGCGTTTTTCCATAGGCTCCGCCCCCCTGACGAGCATC
ACAAAAATCGACGCTCAAGTCAGAGGTGGCGAAACCCGACAGGACTATAAAGATACCAGGCGTTTCCCCC
TGGAAGCTCCCTCGTGCGCTCTCCTGTTCCGACCCTGCCGCTTACCGGATACCTGTCCGCCTTTCTCCCT
TCGGGAAGCGTGGCGCTTTCTCATAGCTCACGCTGTAGGTATCTCAGTTCGGTGTAGGTCGTTCGCTCCA
AGCTGGGCTGTGTGCACGAACCCCCCGTTCAGCCCGACCGCTGCGCCTTATCCGGTAACTATCGTCTTGA
GTCCAACCCGGTAAGACACGACTTATCGCCACTGGCAGCAGCCACTGGTAACAGGATTAGCAGAGCGAGG
TATGTAGGCGGTGCTACAGAGTTCTTGAAGTGGTGGCCTAACTACGGCTACACTAGAAGGACAGTATTTG
GTATCTGCGCTCTGCTGAAGCCAGTTACCTTCGGAAAAAGAGTTGGTAGCTCTTGATCCGGCAAACAAAC
CACCGCTGGTAGCGGTGGTTTTTTTGTTTGCAAGCAGCAGATTACGCGCAGAAAAAAAGGATCTCAAGAA
GATCCTTTGATCTTTTCTACGGGGTCTGACGCTCAGTGGAACGAAAACTCACGTTAAGGGATTTTGGTCA
TGAGATTATCAAAAAGGATCTTCACCTAGATCCTTTTAAATTAAAAATGAAGTTTTAAATCAATCTAAAG
TATATATGAGTAAACTTGGTCTGACAGCTAAAACAATTCATCCAGTAAAATATAATATTTTATTTTCTCC
CAATCAGGCTTGATCCCCAGTAAGTCAAAAAATAGCTCGACATACTGTTCTTCCCCGATATCCTCCCTGA
TCGACCGGACGCAGAAGGCAATGTCATACCACTTGTCCGCCCTGCCGCTTCTCCCAAGATCAATAAAGCC
ACTTACTTTGCCATCTTTCACAAAGATGTTGCTGTCTCCCAGGTCGCCGTGGGAAAAGACAAGTTCCTCT
TCGGGCTTTTCCGTCTTTAAAAAATCATACAGCTCGCGCGGATCTTTAAATGGAGTGTCCTCTTCCCAGT
TTTCGCAATCCACATCGGCCAGATCGTTATTCAGTAAGTAATCCAATTCGGCTAAGCGGCTGTCTAAGCT
ATTCGTATAGGGACAATCCGATATGTCGATGGAGTGAAAGAGCCTGATGCACTCCGCATACAGCTCGATA
ATCTTTTCAGGGCTTTGTTCATCTTCATACTCTTCCGAGCAAAGGACGCCATCGGCCTCACTCATGAGCA
GATTGCTCCAGCCATCATGCCGTTCAAAGTGCAGGACCTTTGGAACAGGCAGCTTTCCTTCCAGCCATAG
CATCATGTCCTTTTCCCGTTCCACATCATAGGTGGTCCCTTTATACCGGCTGTCCGTCATTTTTAAATAT
AGGTTTTCATTTTCTCCCACCAGCTTATATACCTTAGCAGGAGACATTCCTTCCGTATCTTTTGCGCAGC
GGTATTTTTCGATCAGTTTTTTCAATTCCGGTGATATTCTCATTTTAGCCATACTCTTCCTTTTTCAATA
TTATTGAAGCATTTATCAAGGTTATTGTCTCATGAGCGGATACATATTTGAATGTATTTAGAAAAATAAA
CAAATAGGGGTTCCGCGCACGAATTGGCCAGCGCTGCCATTTTTGGGGTGAGGCCGTTCGCGGCCGAGGG
GCGCAGCCCCTGGGGGGATGGGAGCTCGGTGCCTTGATGTGGGCGCCGGCGGTCGAGTGGCGACGGCGCG
GCTTGTCCGCGCCCTGGTAGATTGCCTGGCCGTAGGCCAGCCATTTTTGAGCGGCCAGCGGCCGCGATAG
GCCGACGCGAAGCGGCGGGGCGTAGGGAGCGCAGCGACCGAAGGGTAGGCGCTTTTTGCAGCTCTTCGGC
TGTGCGCTGGCCAGACAGTTATGCACAGGCCAGGCGGGTTTTAAGAGTTTTAATAAGTTTTAAAGAGTTT
TAGGCGGAAAAATCGCCTTTTTTCTCTTTTATATCAGTCACTTACATGTGTGACCGGTTCCCAATGTACG
GCTTTGGGTTCCCAATGTACGGGTTCCGGTTCCCAATGTACGGCTTTGGGTTCCCAATGTACGTGCTATC
CACAGGAAAGAAGCTTTTTCGACCTTTTTCCCCTGCTAGGGCAATTTGCCCTAGCATCTGCTCCGTACAT
TAGGAACCGGCGGATGCTTCGCCCTCGATCAGGTTGCGGTAGCGCATGACTAGGATCGGGCCAGCCTGCC
CCGCCTCCTCCTTCAAATCGTACTCCGGCAGGTCATTTGACCCGATCAGCTTGCGCACGGTGAAACAGAA
CTTCTTGAACTCTCCGGCGCTGCCACTGCGTTCGTAGATCGTCTTGAACAACCATCTGGCTTCTGCCTTG
CCTGCGGCGCGGCGTGCCAGGCGGTAGAGAAAACGGCCGATGCCGGGATCGATCAAAAAGTAATCGGGGT
GAACCGTCAGCACGTCCGGGTTCTTGCCTTCTGTGATCTCGCGGTACATCCAATCAGCTAGCTCGATCTC
GATGTACTCCGGCCGCCCGGTTTCGCTCTTTACGATCTTGTAGCGGCTAATCAAGGCTTCACCCTCGGAT
ACCGTCACCAGGCGGCCGTTCTTGGCCTTCTTCGTACGCTGCATGGCAACGTGCGTGGTGTTTAACCGAA
TGCAGGTTTCTACCAGGTCGTCTTTCTGCTTTCCGCCATCGGCTCGCCGGCAGAACTTGAGTACGTCCGC
AACGTGTGGACGGAACACGCGGCCGGGCTTGTCTCCCTTCCCTTCCCGGTATCGGTTCATGGATTCGGTT
AGATGGGAAACCGCCATCAGTACCAGGTCGTAATCCCACACACTGGCCATGCCGGCCGGCCCTGCGGAAA
CCTCTACGTGCCCGTCTGGAAGCTCGTAGCGGATCACCTCGCCAGCTCGTCGGTCACGCTTCGACAGACG
GAAAACGGCCACGTCCATGATGCTGCGACTATCGCGGGTGCCCACGTCATAGAGCATCGGAACGAAAAAA
TCTGGTTGCTCGTCGCCCTTGGGCGGCTTCCTAATCGACGACGCACCGGCTGCCGGCGGTTGCCGGGATT
CTTTGCGGATTCGATCAGCGGCCGCTTGCCACGATTCACCGGGGCGTGCTTCTGCCTCGATGCGTTGCCG
CTGGGCGGCCTGCGCGGCCTTCAACTTCTCCACCAGGTCATCACCCAGCGCCGCGCCGATTTGTACCGGG
CCGGATGGTTTGCGACCGCTCACGCCGATTCCTCGGGCTTGGGGGTTCCAGTGCCATTGCAGGGCCGGCA
GACAACCCAGCCGCTTACGCCTGGCCAACCGCCCGTTCCTCCACACATGGGGCATTCCACGGCGTCGGTG
CCTGGTTGTTCTTGATTTTCCATGCCGCCTCCTTTAGCCGCTAAAATTCATCTACTCATTTATTCATTTG
CTCATTTACTCTGGTAGCTGCGCGATGTATTCAGATAGCAGCTCGGTAATGGTCTTGCCTTGGCGTACCG
CGTACATCTTCAGCTTGGTGTGATCCTCCGCCGGCAACTGAAAGTTGACCCGCTTCATGGCTGGCGTGTC
TGCCAGGCTGGCCAACGTTGCAGCCTTGCTGCTGCGTGCGCTCGGACGGCCGGCACTTAGCGTGTTTGTG
CTTTTGCTCATTTTCTCTTTACCTCATTAACTCAAATGAGTTTTGATTTAATTTCAGCGGCCAGCGCCTG
GACCTCGCGGGCAGCGTCGCCCTCGGGTTCTGATTCAAGAACGGTTGTGCCGGCGGCGGCAGTGCCTGGG
TAGCTCACGCGCTGCGTGATACGGGACTCAAGAATGGGCAGCTCGTACCCGGCCAGCGCCTCGGCAACCT
CACCGCCGATGCGCGTGCCTTTGATCGCCCGCGACACGACAAAGGCCGCTTGTAGCCTTCCATCCGTGAC
CTCAATGCGCTGCTTAACCAGCTCCACCAGGTCGGCGGTGGCCCATATGTCGTAAGGGCTTGGCTGCACC
GGAATCAGCACGAAGTCGGCTGCCTTGATCGCGGACACAGCCAAGTCCGCCGCCTGGGGCGCTCCGTCGA
TCACTACGAAGTCGCGCCGGCCGATGGCCTTCACGTCGCGGTCAATCGTCGGGCGGTCGATGCCGACAAC
GGTTAGCGGTTGATCTTCCCGCACGGCCGCCCAATCGCGGGCACTGCCCTGGGGATCGGAATCGACTAAC
AGAACATCGGCCCCGGCGAGTTGCAGGGCGCGGGCTAGATGGGTTGCGATGGTCGTCTTGCCTGACCCGC
CTTTCTGGTTAAGTACAGCGATAACCTTCATGCGTTCCCCTTGCGTATTTGTTTATTTACTCATCGCATC
ATATACGCAGCGACCGCATGACGCAAGCTGTTTTACTCAAATACACATCACCTTTTTAGACGGCGGCGCT
CGGTTTCTTCAGCGGCCAAGCTGGCCGGCCAGGCCGCCAGCTTGGCATCAGACAAACCGGCCAGGATTTC
ATGCAGCCGCACGGCTGATGGGCTGCCTGTATCGAGTGGTGATTTTGTGCCGAGCTGCCGGTCGGGGAGC
TGTTGGCTGGCTGGTGGCAGGATATATTGTGGTGTAAACAAATTGACGCTTAGACAACTTAATAACACAT
TGCGGACGTTTTTAATGTACTGGGGTGGATGCAGTGGGCCCCACTCTGTGTGCCGAATTCGGATCCGGAG
AGCGGAGAATTAAGGGAGTCACGTTATGACCCCCGCCGATGACGCGGGACAAGCCGTTTTACGTTTGGAA
CTGACAGAACCGCAACGTTGAAGGAGCCACTCAGCCGCGGGTTTCTGGAGTTTAATGAGCTAAGCACATA
CGTCAGAAACCATTATTGCGCGTTCAAAAGTCGCCTAAGGTCACTATCAGCTAGCAAATATTTCTTGTCA
AAAATGCTCCACTGACGTTCCATAAATTCCCCTCGGTATCCAATTAGAGTCTCATATTCACTCTCAATCC
AAATAATCTGCACCGGATCTGGATCGTTTCGCATGATTGAACAAGATGGATTGCACGCAGGTTCTCCGGC
CGCTTGGGTGGAGAGGCTATTCGGCTATGACTGGGCACAACAGACAATCGGCTGCTCTGATGCCGCCGTG
TTCCGGCTGTCAGCGCAGGGGCGCCCGGTTCTTTTTGTCAAGACCGACCTGTCCGGTGCCCTGAATGAAC
TCCAGGACGAGGCAGCGCGGCTATCGTGGCTGGCCACGACGGGCGTTCCTTGCGCAGCTGTGCTCGACGT
TGTCACTGAAGCGGGAAGGGACTGGCTGCTATTGGGCGAAGTGCCGGGGCAGGATCTCCTGTCATCTCAC
CTTGCTCCTGCCGAGAAAGTATCCATCATGGCTGATGCAATGCGGCGGCTGCATACGCTTGATCCGGCTA
CCTGCCCATTCGACCACCAAGCGAAACATCGCATCGAGCGAGCACGTACTCGGATGGAAGCCGGTCTTGT
CGATCAGGATGATCTGGACGAAGAGCATCAGGGGCTCGCGCCAGCCGAACTGTTCGCCAGGCTCAAGGCG
CGTATGCCCGACGGCGAGGATCTCGTCGTGACTCATGGCGATGCCTGCTTGCCGAATATCATGGTGGAAA
ATGGCCGCTTTTCTGGATTCATCGACTGTGGCCGGCTGGGTGTGGCGGACCGCTATCAGGACATAGCGTT
GGCTACCCGTGATATTGCTGAAGAGCTTGGCGGCGAATGGGCTGACCGCTTCCTCGTGCTTTACGGTATC
GCCGCTCCCGATTCGCAGCGCATCGCCTTCTATCGCCTTCTTGACGAGTTCTTCTGAGCGGGTCTGGATC
TAGAGTCAAGCAGATCGTTCAAACATTTGGCAATAAAGTTTCTTAAGATTGAATCCTGTTGCCGGTCTTG
CGATGATTATCATATAATTTCTGTTGAATTACGTTAAGCATGTAATAATTAACATGTAATGCATGACGTT
ATTTATGAGATGGGTTTTTATGATTAGAGTCCCGCAATTATACATTTAATACGCGATAGAAAACAAAATA
TAGCGCGCAAACTAGGATAAATTATCGCGCGCGGTGTCATCTATGTTACTAGATCGACGCTGCAAGAATT
CAAGCTTGGAGGAATTCCAATCCCACAAAAATCTGAGCTTAACAGCACAGTTGCTCCTCTCAGAGCAGAA
TCGGGTATTCAACACCCTCATATCAACTACTACGTTGTGTATAACGGTCCACATGCCGGTATATACGATG
ACTGGGGTTGTACAAAGGCGGCAACAAACGGCGTTCCCGGAGTTGCACACAAGAAATTTGCCACTATTAC
AGAGGCAAGAGCAGCAGCTGACGCGTACACAACAAGTCAGCAAACAGACAGGTTGAACTTCATCCCCAAA
GGAGAAGCTCAACTCAAGCCCAAGAGCTTTGCTAAGGCCCTAACAAGCCCACCAAAGCAAAAAGCCCACT
GGCTCACGCTAGGAACCAAAAGGCCCAGCAGTGATCCAGCCCCAAAAGAGATCTCCTTTGCCCCGGAGAT
TACAATGGACGATTTCCTCTATCTTTACGATCTAGGAAGGAAGTTCGAAGGTGAAGGTGACGACACTATG
TTCACCACTGATAATGAGAAGGTTAGCCTCTTCAATTTCAGAAAGAATGCTGACCCACAGATGGTTAGAG
AGGCCTACGCAGCAAGTCTCATCAAGACGATCTACCCGAGTAACAATCTCCAGGAGATCAAATACCTTCC
CAAGAAGGTTAAAGATGCAGTCAAAAGATTCAGGACTAATTGCATCAAGAACACAGAGAAAGACATATTT
CTCAAGATCAGAAGTACTATTCCAGTATGGACGATTCAAGGCTTGCTTCATAAACCAAGGCAAGTAATAG
AGATTGGAGTCTCTAAAAAGGTAGTTCCTACTGAATCTAAGGCCATGCATGGAGTCTAAGATTCAAATCG
AGGATCTAACAGAACTCGCCGTCAAGACTGGCGAACAGTTCATACAGAGTCTTTTACGACTCAATGACAA
GAAGAAAATCTTCGTCAACATGGTGGAGCACGACACTCTGGTCTACTCCAAAAATGTCAAAGATACAGTC
TCAGAAGATCAAAGGGCTATTGAGACTTTTCAACAAAGGATAATTTCGGGAAACCTCCTCGGATTCCATT
GCCCAGCTATCTGTCACTTCATCGAAAGGACAGTAGAAAAGGAAGGTGGCTCCTACAAATGCCATCATTG
CGATAAAGGAAAGGCTATCATTCAAGATCTCTCTGCCGACAGTGGTCCCAAAGATGGACCCCCACCCACG
AGGAGCATCGTGGAAAAAGAAGAGGTTCCAACCACGTCTACAAAGCAAGTGGATTGATGTGACATCTCCA
CTGACGTAAGGGATGACGCACAATCCCACTATCCTTCGCAAGACCCTTCCTCTATATAAGGAAGTTCATT
TCATTTGGAGAGGACACGCTCGAGTATAAGAGCTCATTTTTACAACAATTACCAACAACAACAAACAACA
AACAACATTACAATTACATTTACAATTATCGATACAATGGTGGATGCGGTGGTCACTGTATTCTTGGAGA
AACTTCTGCATGTTCTCACAGAGGAGAGTAGGTTTCTTACTAAATACAGACAGCAGTTTGAAAAACTGAA
GAACGAGCTGCTATTCATGCAAAGCTTTCTCAAAGATGCAGAGAGGCTCAAGAGGAAAAACAACACCCTT
AAAGGAGTCATGTCCTGTTTGCGAGACTTAATCTTTGAAGCTGAAGAGATACTTGAGGACTGCCAGAATC
AATCTGCAGATAGCGATCGGGCTACTACATGCTTCCATCCTAAAAGGCTCTCTCTTCGCCATCAAACTGG
GAAGTGCCTTGCTAAAATCAATGACAGAATCTCGGAGATAAAGCAAAACATTTCAACATATCTTGGAGTA
CCACTTCTCGAAGAAGGAAGTATGGAGGCACACAATAATCTAATGTCAAGATGGACTTCTTCCCTTTATG
ACCACACTCAGGTAGTTGGTTTGGAAGGTGACACTGAGAAGATAAAGGATTGGCTATTTGAAGCAAGAGA
TGGTTTACTTACCATTGCATTTGTGGGTATGGGAGGACTTGGTAAAACCACTCTTGCTCAGAAAGTTTTC
AATGACAAAAGGGTGGAGGATCACTTGGAGAGGAGGATTTGGGTGTCTGTTTCTCAAACATTTACTGAGG
AACAAGTCATGAGAAGCATATTGAGGAGTTTAGGAGATGCATGTGTTGGTGATGACCAGTGTGAACTGTT
AAGAAAAATAAACCAGTACCTTTTGGGAAAGAGGTTTTTGATTGTTATGGATGATGTTTGGAGCTGGGAC
AATGCCTGGTGGCAAAAAATCTATACTGGACTGCCCAAAGGAAATGGGAGCACTGTTATTGTAACAACGA
GAAATGAGCTAGTCGCTCGCAAGATGGGAGTTACAGAAGCAAGAATACATTGGCCAAAATTCCTCAATGA
GCACTACAGTTGGTTACTATTCCGGAAGATTGCATTTGCAGGAAGTGCAGGTGAATGCCATTTCCCCGAG
TTGGAGGACGTGGGAAAGGAGATTGTGGAAAAATGCAAGGGACTTCCTTTAGCAATCAAAGCAGTAGGAG
GAGTGATGCTTTGCAAGCCATCTTACTATCACGAATGGAGGCGTATTTCAAATCATTTCCGTGATGAATT
GAAAGAAAATGATGACTCAGTGATGGCCTCACTACAGTTGAGCTATGATGAACTCCCTCCTTACTTGAAA
TCCTGTTTCCTCTGTTTTTCACTCTTTCCTGAGGATTGTGTCATACCAAAAGACCAACTGATCCGTTGGT
GGATTGGAGAAGGTTTCATACCTCTGAGAAGTGGTAGGTTATCGACTGAAGTGGGAGAAGATTGTTTCTC
ACAACTATCCAATCGGTGTTTGATAGAAGTTGTTGATAAGGCTTACAATGGTGTGATCCACACATGCAAA
ATGCATGACATGGTTCGTGACTTGGTGATCAAATTAGCCGAGGATGATGCATTTTTCACCCCAGCTGATG
CAACTTGTCGGCATTTGGGTATTAAGAGTGAGATGAATTGGAAGCAACTATTGAGCAATCAAAAATTACG
AGCACTGCTAACAACCACCAAGAGTGGTGAAGTTAACAAAATCCATTCCGACATTGCCAAGAAGCTGTGC
AAGAGTCGACACCTCCAAGTATTGGATCTGTCAAAATCAATTTTCGATGTGCCTCTTTCAAGTTTGTTGG
AAGGAATTGGATCTGCTAAGCAGCTCACTTATCTCAGTTTAAGCAATACACATCCAATGATTGGAGTTCC
AGCTTCCATATCCAAGCTTGAAAAATTACAGATTTTGGATTTCAGCTATTGCCAAAATATGAAAATGCTC
CCCTCTTGCGTTCTGACATTTGAGGAACTTGCTGTTTTGGATGTGAACAACTGTGGTTCCCTTGAGTACC
TTCCAAAAGGATTAAGTAGGCTTTCCAATCTTCAAGTATTGCTTGGGTTTAAGCCTGCAAAATTAAGCCA
ACCAGGAGGTTGTCGTATTGCTGAGCTCAGAAGCCTGACTCGACTCAGAACTCTCAGTTTAAGACTAACC
GAAAATGAGGAGATTGGAGACGATGAGGGGAACGCACTGGTAGATCTCCAAGAACTTCAATTTTTAACAA
TAAGTTGCTTTGGCAGTCAAGATAATGGACTTGCGACAAAACTTGGTAGACTTTATCCTCCACGACAACT
CCACGAGCTGATTCTCAAATTTTATCCAAGTAAGACAAGTCCTGAATGGCTTAACCCCAATCTCTCCCCC
ATGTTGCGATATTTATCAATCATCTCTGGTGATATTACACAAATGCACGAGAACTTCTGGGGTGATGGTA
GTACTGCTTGGAAAATTGAGGGCTTAATGTTGGAATCTTTATCGGATTTGAGATTGGAATGGTCAGCAAT
GCATCAAGTCATGCCTTCGTTAAGAATACTCAAGGTTAGCTGGTGCCCTGAGTTGGAGTCATTTCCAATT
GAAGATGCAGGGTTTAGAGGGGGTCTATGGAAGAAGGAAGAACATAGGAACGGTTCGATGGTGAGCAAGG
GCGAGGAGCTGTTCACCGGGGTGGTGCCCATCCTGGTCGAGCTGGACGGCGACGTAAACGGCCACAAGTT
CAGCGTGTCCGGCGAGGGCGAGGGCGATGCCACCTACGGCAAGCTGACCCTGAAGTTCATCTGCACCACC
GGCAAGCTGCCCGTGCCCTGGCCCACCCTCGTGACCACCCTGACCTACGGCGTGCAGTGCTTCAGCCGCT
ACCCCGACCACATGAAGCAGCACGACTTCTTCAAGTCCGCCATGCCCGAAGGCTACGTCCAGGAGCGCAC
CATCTTCTTCAAGGACGACGGCAACTACAAGACCCGCGCCGAGGTGAAGTTCGAGGGCGACACCCTGGTG
AACAGCATCGAGCTGAAGGGCATCGACTTCAAGGAGGACGGCAACATCCTGGGGCACAAGCTGGAGTACA
ACTACAACAGCCACAACGTCTATATCATGGCCGACAAGCAGAAGAACGGCATCAAGGTGAACTTCAAGAT
CCGCCACAACATCGAGGACGGCAGCGTGCAGCTCGCCGACCACTACCAGCAGAACACCCCCATCGGCGAC
GGCCCCGTGCTGCTGCCCGACAACCACTACCTGAGCACCCAGTCCGCCCTGAGCAAAGACCCCAACGAGA
AGCGCGATCACATGGTCCTGCTGGAGTTCGTGACCGCCGCCGGGATCACTCTCGGCATGGACGAGCTGTA
CAAGTGAGCTTGTCCTGCTTTAATGAGATATGCGAGAAGCCTATGATCGCATGATATTTGCTTTCAATTC
TGTTGTGCACGTTGTAAAAAACCTGAGCATGTGTAGCTCAGATCCTTACCGCCGGTTTCGGTTCATTCTA
ATGAATATATCACCCGTTACTATCGTATTTTTATGAATAATATTCTCCGTTCAATTTACTGATTGTACCC
TACTACTTATATGTACAATATTAAAATGAAAACAATATATTGTGCTGAATAGGTTTATAGCGACATCTAT
GATAGAGCGCCACAATAACAAACAATTGCGTTTTATTATTACAAATCCAATTTTAAAAAAAGCGGCAGAA
CCGGTCAAACCTAAAAGACTGATTACATAAATCTTATTCAAATTTCAAAAGTGCCCCAGGGGCTAGTATC
TACGACACACCGAGCGGCGAACTAATAACGCTCACTGAAGGGAACTCCGGTTCCCCGCCGGCGCGCATGG
GTGAGATTCCTTGAAGTTGAGTATTGGCCGTCCGCTCTACCGAAAGTTACGGGCACCATTCAACCCGGTC
CAGCACGGCGGCCGGGTAACCGACTTGCTGCCCCGAGAATTATGCAGCATTTTTTTGGTGTATGTGGGCC
CCAAATGAAGTGCAGGTCAAACCTTGACAGTGACGACAAATCGTTGGGCGGGTCCAGGGCGAATTTTGCG
ACAACATGTCGAGGCTCAGCAGGACCGCTACTAGAGGATGCACATGTGACCGA
Features (pLannotate 1.2.2; 19 found; start..end, strand, type, name):
     32..56      +  misc_feature   RB T-DNA repeat: right border repeat from nopaline C58 T-DNA
    179..767     -  rep_origin     ori: high-copy-number ColE1/pMB1/pBR322/pUC origin of replication
    938..1732    -  CDS            KanR: aminoglycoside phosphotransferase; aphA-3; confers resistance to kanamycin
   1733..1837    -  promoter       AmpR promoter: bla
   1854..1914    -  rep_origin     oriV (fragment): incP origin of replication
   2120..2314    -  rep_origin     pVS1 oriV: origin of replication for the Pseudomonas plasmid pVS1 (Heeb et al., 2000)
   2380..3453    -  CDS            pVS1 RepA: replication protein from the Pseudomonas plasmid pVS1 (Heeb et al., 2000)
   3882..4511    -  CDS            pVS1 StaA: stability protein from the Pseudomonas plasmid pVS1 (Heeb et al., 2000)
   4775..4799    +  misc_feature   LB T-DNA repeat: left border repeat from nopaline C58 T-DNA
   5009..5192    +  promoter       NOS promoter: nopaline synthase promoter NOS promoter
   5213..6004    +  CDS            neo: KKA2_KLEPN - Also known as kan, nptII. Experimental evidence at protein level: Swiss-Prot protein existence level 1. Resistance to kanamycin, neomycin, paromomycin, ribostamycin, butirosin and gentamicin B. From Klebsiella pneumoniae.
   6033..6285    +  terminator     NOS terminator: nopaline synthase terminator and poly(A) signal
   6311..7117    +  CDS            IBMP_CAMVB (fragment): Experimental evidence at protein level: Swiss-Prot protein existence level 1. Enhances the ribosomal termination-reinitiation event leading to the translation of major open reading frames on the polycistronic viral RNAs. From Cauliflower mosaic virus (strain Bari 1) (CaMV).
   7301..7646    +  promoter       CaMV 35S promoter: strong constitutive promoter from cauliflower mosaic virus
   7598..7644    +  promoter       minimal CaMV 35S promoter: minimal 35S promoter from cauliflower mosaic virus
   7675..7728    +  misc_feature   TMV Ω: translational enhancer from the tobacco mosaic virus 5'-leader sequence (Gallie et al., 1988)
   7737..10256   +  CDS            RPP13L4: R13L4_ARATH - Also known as ZAR1 From Arabidopsis thaliana (Mouse-ear cress).
  10278..10997   +  CDS            EBFP: enhanced blue variant of GFP mammalian codon-optimized
  11005..11712   +  terminator     OCS terminator: octopine synthase terminator
