[The description below was written by a language model from this plasmid's Addgene catalogue record and pLannotate feature annotations shown in this document.]
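Description:
pZA45 is a binary T-DNA plant expression vector built on the Golden Gate-compatible backbone pICH86988, designed for in planta expression of Nicotiana benthamiana ZAR1 fused at its C terminus to eGFP. The sequenced plasmid is about 11.7 kb. Outside the T-DNA borders it carries a high-copy ColE1/pUC-type origin for propagation in E. coli. It also carries the pVS1 replication module (oriV, RepA and the StaA stability protein), which is the kind of broad-host-range replicon that maintains binary vectors in Agrobacterium. A small incP oriV fragment is also annotated. Bacterial selection is by kanamycin, through an aphA-3 aminoglycoside phosphotransferase gene driven by the bla promoter.

Between the nopaline-type left and right border repeats lie two expression units. The first is the plant selection marker, nptII (neo) under the NOS promoter and NOS terminator, which confers kanamycin resistance on transformed plant cells. The second is the payload. A CaMV 35S promoter is followed by the TMV Ω translational enhancer leader, the ZAR1 coding sequence, the fluorescent protein tag and the octopine synthase terminator. The region upstream of the core 35S promoter is annotated as a fragment of a CaMV open reading frame, consistent with an extended 35S promoter segment. The automated annotation labels the ZAR1 CDS by its Arabidopsis homologue (RPP13L4/ZAR1) and the tag as EBFP. These are probably similarity-based matches, since the catalogue entry gives the insert as N. benthamiana ZAR1 with eGFP.

ZAR1 is an NLR immune receptor that forms the resistosome complex. According to the record, the plasmid belongs to a vector system for studying the ZAR1 resistosome in N. benthamiana, and the GFP fusion suits detection of the expressed protein.
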