Addgene plasmid #158523: pZA45
Purpose: In planta gene expression of Golden gate compatible N. benthamiana ZAR1-eGFP. Km plant selection marker.
Depositing lab: Sophien Kamoun. Depositing organization: Sainsbury Laboratory, Norwich. Publication: A vector system for fast-forward studies of the HOPZ-ACTIVATED RESISTANCE1 (ZAR1) resistosome in the model plant Nicotiana benthamiana. Harant A, Pai H, Sakai T, Kamoun S, Adachi H. Plant Physiol. 2022 Jan 20;188(1):70-80. doi: 10.1093/plphys/kiab471. PubMed 34633454.
Backbone
  Vector backbone: pICH86988
  Backbone manufacturer: https://www.addgene.org/48076/
  Vector type: Plant Expression
Growth in bacteria
  Bacterial resistance: Kanamycin, 50 μg/mL
  Growth temperature: 37°C
  Growth strain: DH5alpha
  Copy number: High Copy
Gene/Insert
  Gene/Insert name: ZAR1-eGFP
  Species: N. benthamiana
  Tag / fusion protein: eGFP (C terminal on insert)
  Cloning method: Restriction Enzyme; 5′ cloning site Unknown (unknown if destroyed)
Terms and licenses: Academic/Nonprofit Terms; Industry Terms: Not Available to Industry
How to cite: pZA45 was a gift from Sophien Kamoun (Addgene plasmid # 158523 ; http://n2t.net/addgene:158523 ; RRID:Addgene_158523)
